>Addgene plasmid #125815 | pFH76 | addgene full sequence | sequence record 252777 | Addgene NGS Result
GTGGCTCTTCAGTGGACGAAAGGGCCTCGTGATACGCCTATTTTTATAGGTTAATGTCATGATAATAATG
GTTTCTTAGACGTCAGGTGGCACTTTTCGGGGAAATGTGCGCGGAACCCCTATTTGTTTATTTTTCTAAA
TACATTCAAATATGTATCCGCTCATGAGACAATAACCCTGATAAATGCTTCAATAATATTGAAAAAGGAA
GAGTATGCGCTCACGCAACTGGTCCAGAACCTTGACCGAACGCAGCGGTGGTAACGGCGCAGTGGCGGTT
TTCATGGCTTGTTATGACTGTTTTTTTTTGGGGTACAGTCTATGCCTCGGGCATCCAAGCAGCAAGCGCG
TTACGCCGTGGGTCGATGTTTGATGTTATGGAGCAGCAACGATGTTACGCAGCAGGGCAGTCGCCCTAAA
ACAAAGTTAAACATCATGAGGGAAGCGGTGATCGCCGAAGTATCGACTCAACTATCAGAGGTAGTTGGCG
TCATCGAGCGCCATCTCGAACCGACGTTGCTGGCCGTACATTTGTACGGCTCCGCAGTGGATGGCGGCCT
GAAGCCACACAGCGATATTGATTTGCTGGTTACGGTGACCGTAAGGCTTGATGAAACAACGCGGCGAGCT
TTGATCAACGACCTTTTGGAAACTTCGGCTTCCCCTGGAGAGAGCGAGATTCTCCGCGCTGTAGAAGTCA
CCATTGTTGTGCACGACGACATCATTCCGTGGCGTTATCCAGCTAAGCGCGAACTGCAATTTGGAGAATG
GCAGCGCAATGACATTCTTGCAGGTATCTTCGAGCCAGCCACGATCGACATTGATCTGGCTATCTTGCTG
ACAAAAGCAAGAGAACATAGCGTTGCCTTGGTAGGTCCAGCGGCGGAGGAACTCTTTGATCCGGTTCCTG
AACAGGATCTATTTGAGGCGCTAAATGAAACCTTAACGCTATGGAACTCGCCGCCCGACTGGGCTGGCGA
TGAGCGAAATGTAGTGCTTACGTTGTCCCGCATTTGGTACAGCGCAGTAACCGGCAAAATCGCGCCGAAG
GATGTCGCTGCCGACTGGGCAATGGAGCGCCTGCCGGCCCAGTATCAGCCCGTCATACTTGAAGCTAGAC
AGGCTTATCTTGGACAAGAAGAAGATCGCTTGGCCTCGCGCGCAGATCAGTTGGAAGAATTTGTCCATTA
CGTAAAAGGCGAGATCACCAAGGTAGTCGGCAAATAACTGTCAGACCAAGTTTACTCATATATACTTTAG
ATTGATTTAAAACTTCATTTTTAATTTAAAAGGATCTAGGTGAAGATCCTTTTTGATAATCTCATGACCA
AAATCCCTTAACGTGAGTTTTCGTTCCACTGAGCGTCAGACCCCGTAGAAAAGATCAAAGGATCTTCTTG
AGATCCTTTTTTTCTGCGCGTAATCTGCTGCTTGCAAACAAAAAAACCACCGCTACCAGCGGTGGTTTGT
TTGCCGGATCAAGAGCTACCAACTCTTTTTCCGAAGGTAACTGGCTTCAGCAGAGCGCAGATACCAAATA
CTGTTCTTCTAGTGTAGCCGTAGTTAGGCCACCACTTCAAGAACTCTGTAGCACCGCCTACATACCTCGC
TCTGCTAATCCTGTTACCAGTGGCTGCTGCCAGTGGCGATAAGTCGTGTCTTACCGGGTTGGACTCAAGA
CGATAGTTACCGGATAAGGCGCAGCGGTCGGGCTGAACGGGGGGTTCGTGCACACAGCCCAGCTTGGAGC
GAACGACCTACACCGAACTGAGATACCTACAGCGTGAGCTATGAGAAAGCGCCACGCTTCCCGAAGGGAG
AAAGGCGGACAGGTATCCGGTAAGCGGCAGGGTCGGAACAGGAGAGCGCACGAGGGAGCTTCCAGGGGGA
AACGCCTGGTATCTTTATAGTCCTGTCGGGTTTCGCCACCTCTGACTTGAGCGTCGATTTTTGTGATGCT
CGTCAGGGGGGCGGAGCCTATGGAAAAACGCCAGCAACGCGGCCTTTTTACGGTTCCTGGCCTTTTGCTG
GCCTTTTGCTCACATGTTCTTTCCTGCGTTATCCCCTGATTCTGTGGATAACCGTATTACCGCCTTTGAG
TGAGCTGATACCGCTCGCCGCAGCCGAACGACCGAGCGCAGCGAGTCAGTGAGCGAGGAAGCGGAAGAGC
GCCCAATACGCAAACCGCCTCTCCCCGCGCGTTGGCCGATTCATTAATCACTCTGTGGTCTCAAATGGAG
AAGAAATACTCTATTGGGCTGGACATTGGCACCAATTCCGTTGGATGGGCCGTGATCACTGATGATTATA
AGGTCCCCTCCAAGAAGTTCAAGGTTCTGGGTAATACCAACAGGAAGAGCATAAAAAAGAATCTTATGGG
CGCTCTGCTCTTTGATAGCGGAGAAACGGCGGAAGCTACACGGCTCAAGCGGACAGCGAGGCGCCGCTAT
ACCAGGCGGAAGAACCGGATTAGATACCTTCAGGAAATCTTCGCGAACGAGATGGCCAAGCTCGATGACT
CATTCTTCCAGCGCCTTGAGGAATCGTTCCTCGTTGAGGAGGACAAAAAGAACGAGCGTCACCCCATCTT
TGGTAATCTCGCGGACGAGGTTGCATACCACAGGAATTATCCGACCATCTACCACCTGAGGAAGAAGTTG
GCGGACAGCCCGGAGAAGGCAGACCTGCGGCTCATCTACCTCGCGCTGGCGCACATCATCAAATTCCGGG
GGCATTTTTTGATCGAAGGGAAACTCAATGCTGAGAACTCGGACGTGGCAAAGCTCTTCTATCAGCTTAT
CCAAACCTATAATCAGCTGTTCGAGGAATCTCCGTTGGATGAGATAGAGGTTGACGCTAAGGGTATCCTC
TCCGCTCGTCTTTCGAAGTCCAAACGCCTGGAGAAACTGATCGCCGTTTTCCCGAACGAGAAGAAGAACG
GGCTCTTCGGAAACATAATCGCGCTTGCCCTGGGACTGACGCCCAACTTCAAGTCCAACTTCGACTTGAC
GGAGGATGCCAAACTTCAGCTTTCAAAGGACACATATGACGATGATTTGGACGAGTTGCTCGGCCAAATT
GGCGACCAATACGCTGACCTGTTCTCTGCCGCAAAAAACCTGTCCGATGCTATTCTGCTGAGCGATATTC
TCCGGAGCAACTCCGAGGTGACTAAGGCACCGTTGTCCGCCAGCATGGTGAAACGCTACGACGAGCACCA
CCAGGACCTGGCTCTCCTCAAGACCTTGGTTAGGCAACAGTTTCCCGAGAAGTACGCCGAAATCTTTAAG
GATGACACCAAGAACGGCTATGCCGGTTACGTTGGCATCGGAATCAAGCATAGGAAGAGGACCACTAAAC
TCGCCACACAGGAGGAATTCTATAAATTTATCAAGCCTATTCTGGAGAAGATGGACGGAGCTGAGGAGCT
GCTCGCCAAGCTGAACAGGGACGATCTCCTGAGGAAGCAGCGGACCTTTGATAATGGCTCGATTCCTCAT
CAAATCCATCTGAAGGAGCTTCATGCCATACTGCGCAGGCAAGAAGAGTTTTACCCATTTCTGAAGGAGA
ATCGGGAGAAGATCGAAAAAATCCTGACATTCCGCATACCCTACTACGTGGGCCCGCTTGCCCGGGGAAA
CTCTCGTTTTGCTTGGCTCACGAGGAAGAGCGAGGAGGCGATAACGCCATGGAACTTCGAGGAGGTCGTG
GATAAAGGCGCCAGCGCGCAATCGTTTATTGAGCGTATGACAAACTTCGACGAGCAGCTCCCAAACAAGA
AGGTGTTGCCAAAGCACAGCCTCCTGTACGAGTACTTCACGGTTTACAATGAGCTCACCAAAGTCAAGTA
CGTTACTGAGCGTATGCGTAAGCCGGAGTTCCTCTCTGGGGAGCAGAAGAAGGCAATCGTTGACCTGCTC
TTCAAAACGAACCGTAAGGTGACCGTCAAGCAGCTGAAGGAAGATTACTTCAAAAAGATCGAATGTTTTG
ACTCCGTGGAGATTATAGGAGTTGAGGATAGGTTTAATGCCTCACTCGGCACCTACCATGACTTGCTCAA
GATCATCAAAGACAAGGATTTCCTGGACAATGAAGAGAACGAGGATATCCTTGAGGACATCGTGCTCACA
CTCACCCTCTTCGAGGACCGGGAGATGATCGAGGAGCGCCTCAAGACATACGCCCACCTCTTTGACGACA
AGGTGATGAAACAACTCAAGCGCAGGCACTACACGGGTTGGGGACGCCTCTCCCGCAAGATGATTAATGG
TATCAGGGACAAACAGTCCGGTAAGACGATTCTCGATTTCTTGAAGTCCGATGGTTTCTCTAATCGCAAC
TTCATGCAGCTGATCCACGACGACTCACTCACCTTCAAGGAGGAGATTGAAAAGGCTCAAGTGTCCGGGC
AGGGAGATAGCCTCCACGAGCAAATCGCAGATCTCGCCGGATCGCCTGCAATTAAGAAGGGCATTCTTCA
AACTGTCAAAATCGTCGACGAGCTGGTCAAGGTTATGGGCCACAAGCCAGAAAACATCGTTATCGAGATG
GCTAGGGAGAACCAGACCACTACCAAGGGACTCCAACAGTCCCGGGAGCGGAAGAAGAGGATTGAGGAGG
GGATCAAGGAACTCGAGTCTCAAATTCTCAAGGAGAATCCGGTGGAGAACACTCAACTCCAGAACGAGAA
GCTCTACCTGTACTACCTGCAGAACGGCAGGGATATGTATGTCGATCAGGAGCTGGACATCAACAGGCTC
TCCGACTACGACGTCGACCATATCGTCCCGCAATCTTTCATTAAGGACGACTCAATCGATAACAAGGTCC
TCACGCGCTCCGTCGAGAACAGAGGTAAGTCAGACAACGTGCCGTCGGAGGAGGTGGTGAAGAAGATGAA
AAACTACTGGCGTCAACTCCTCAACGCTAAATTGATTACGCAGAGAAAATTCGATAACTTGACCAAAGCG
GAACGCGGCGGTCTGTCGGAGGCCGACAAAGCCGGCTTCATTAAGCGGCAACTCGTGGAGACACGCCAGA
TCACAAAGCACGTCGCCAGGATTCTTGACTCGCGGATGAATACTAAACGCGACAAGAACGATAAGCCAAT
CAGAGAAGTCAAGGTGATTACACTGAAGAGCAAACTGGTCAGCGACTTCCGCAAGGATTTCCAGCTTTAT
AAGGTGAGGGACATAAACAATTATCACCACGCCCACGACGCGTACCTCAACGCGGTGGTTGGCACCGCAC
TCATTAAGAAATACCCGAAGCTCGAGTCAGAGTTCGTCTACGGCGACTATAAAGTGTACGACGTTCGGAA
AATGATAGCAAAGTCCGAGCAAGAGATCGGCAAGGCCACGGCCAAGAGATTCTTCTACTCCAATATTATG
AATTTCTTTAAGACGGAGGTTAAGTTGGCCAACGGAGAGATCCGGAAGCGGCCTCTCATTGAAACTAATG
GCGAGACAGGCGAGGTGGTCTGGAACAAGGAAAAGGACTTTGCTACCGTCCGCAAGGTCCTCGCGATGCC
GCAAGTGAACATTGTCAAAAAGACGGAAGTTCAGACAGGCGGGTTCTCGAAGGAGTCAATCTTGTCGAAG
CGTGAGTCCGCCAAGCTCATCCCACGCAAGAAGGGGTGGGATACGCGGAAGTATGGAGGTTTCGGGTCCC
CCACTGTTGCATACTCAATTCTCGTGGTCGCCAAGGTGGAGAAGGGAAAAGCCAAGAAGCTCAAAAGCGT
GAAGGTCCTCGTGGGTATAACGATAATGGAAAAGGGTAGCTACGAGAAGGACCCAATCGGTTTCCTCGAA
GCCAAGGGGTACAAAGATATCAAAAAGGAGCTTATATTCAAACTGCCGAAGTACTCATTGTTTGAGCTGG
AGAACGGCAGGCGGCGGATGTTGGCCTCGGCGACAGAACTGCAAAAGGCGAACGAGCTCGTCTTGCCTCA
GCATCTCGTTAGGCTTCTCTACTACACCCAAAATATCTCTGCGACTACAGGGTCTAACAACCTCGGTTAC
ATCGAGCAGCATAGGGAGGAATTCAAGGAGATCTTTGAGAAGATCATCGACTTCTCCGAGAAGTACATCC
TTAAGAACAAAGTGAACTCCAACTTGAAGTCGAGCTTCGACGAGCAGTTCGCTGTTTCCGATTCTATTCT
CCTGTCGAACTCATTCGTGTCACTTCTGAAGTACACGTCGTTCGGCGCATCTGGCGGCTTTACCTTCCTC
GACCTCGACGTGAAGCAAGGCCGGCTCCGCTACCAAACCGTGACCGAGGTTCTCGACGCGACATTGATCT
ACCAGTCCATTACCGGCCTGTACGAAACGAGGACGGACCTCTCACAGCTCGGAGGGGACTCTAGAGCGGA
CCCAAAGAAGAAGCGCAAGGTGTAGGCTTTGAGACCACGAA
Features (pLannotate 1.2.2; 7 found; start..end, strand, type, name):
    110..214     +  promoter       AmpR promoter: bla
    205..285     -  CDS            int (fragment): INT2_ECOLX - Protein inferred from homology: Swiss-Prot protein existence level 3. Putative integrase believed to be involved in the insertion of antibiotic resistance genes into plasmids and transposons. From Escherichia coli.
    373..429     +  CDS            GmR (fragment): gentamycin acetyltransferase; aacC1; confers resistance to gentamycin
    436..1224    +  CDS            aadA: S3AD_ECOLX - Experimental evidence at protein level: Swiss-Prot protein existence level 1. Mediates bacterial resistance to the antibiotics streptomycin and spectinomycin. From Escherichia coli.
   1398..1986    +  rep_origin     ori: high-copy-number ColE1/pMB1/pBR322/pUC origin of replication
   2169..2218    +  CDS            lacI (fragment): lac repressor; lacI; The lac repressor binds to the lac operator to inhibit transcription in E. coli. This inhibition can be relieved by adding lactose or isopropyl-β-D-thiogalactopyranoside (IPTG).
   2235..6359    +  CDS            cas9: CAS9_STRP1 - Also known as csn1 From Streptococcus pyogenes serotype M1.
