[The description below was written by a language model from this plasmid's Addgene catalogue record and pLannotate feature annotations shown in this document.]
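Description:
pFH76 is a Level 0 module from a modular (Golden Gate/MoClo-style) cloning toolkit for plant genome editing, built on the pICH41308 backbone. It is a parts-storage plasmid rather than a finished expression vector. It carries a wheat codon-optimised, synthetic coding sequence for ScCas9, intended to be combined with separate promoter and terminator modules in later assembly steps. In line with this, the annotated 6,411 nt sequence shows no plant promoter, terminator or plant selectable marker. The record does not state any tags or nuclear localisation signals on the nuclease, and it does not annotate the flanking assembly sites.

The plasmid is propagated in E. coli at high copy from a ColE1/pUC-type origin of replication. It is selected with spectinomycin through the aadA adenylyltransferase gene, which also confers streptomycin resistance and lies downstream of a bla-type (AmpR) promoter. The short integrase, gentamicin acetyltransferase and lacI fragments detected near the marker and cloning site are best read as non-functional remnants of the backbone's construction. The main feature is a roughly 4.1 kb open reading frame. The automated annotation labels it by homology as Streptococcus pyogenes Cas9, but the catalogue entry identifies it as ScCas9, a related Cas9 orthologue, so the label reflects sequence similarity rather than the true identity of the insert.

The typical use is as a coding-sequence building block. It would be assembled into Level 1 transcription units and then into multigene binary constructs alongside guide RNA cassettes, for CRISPR editing in wheat and probably other cereals.
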