Addgene plasmid #125815: pFH76
Purpose: Level0 ScCas9, wheat codon optimized
Depositing lab: Vladimir Nekrasov. Depositing organization: Rothamsted Research. Publication: A modular cloning toolkit for genome editing in plants. Hahn F, Korolev A, Sanjurjo Loures L, Nekrasov V. BMC Plant Biol. 2020 Apr 23;20(1):179. doi: 10.1186/s12870-020-02388-2. PubMed 32326901.
Backbone
  Vector backbone: pICH41308
  Vector type: Plant Expression, CRISPR, Synthetic Biology
Growth in bacteria
  Bacterial resistance: Spectinomycin, 50 μg/mL
  Growth temperature: 37°C
  Growth strain: DH5alpha
  Copy number: High Copy
Gene/Insert
  Gene/Insert name: ScCas9, wheat codon optimized
  Species: Synthetic
Terms and licenses: Academic/Nonprofit Terms; Industry Terms: Not Available to Industry
How to cite: pFH76 was a gift from Vladimir Nekrasov (Addgene plasmid # 125815 ; http://n2t.net/addgene:125815 ; RRID:Addgene_125815)
